>Addgene plasmid #149409 | pcDNA3-mem-TurboID | addgene full sequence | sequence record 299724 | Addgene NGS Result
GACATTGATTATTGACTAGTTATTAATAGTAATCAATTACGGGGTCATTAGTTCATAGCCCATATATGGA
GTTCCGCGTTACATAACTTACGGTAAATGGCCCGCCTGGCTGACCGCCCAACGACCCCCGCCCATTGACG
TCAATAATGACGTATGTTCCCATAGTAACGCCAATAGGGACTTTCCATTGACGTCAATGGGTGGAGTATT
TACGGTAAACTGCCCACTTGGCAGTACATCAAGTGTATCATATGCCAAGTACGCCCCCTATTGACGTCAA
TGACGGTAAATGGCCCGCCTGGCATTATGCCCAGTACATGACCTTATGGGACTTTCCTACTTGGCAGTAC
ATCTACGTATTAGTCATCGCTATTACCATGGTGATGCGGTTTTGGCAGTACATCAATGGGCGTGGATAGC
GGTTTGACTCACGGGGATTTCCAAGTCTCCACCCCATTGACGTCAATGGGAGTTTGTTTTGGCACCAAAA
TCAACGGGACTTTCCAAAATGTCGTAACAACTCCGCCCCATTGACGCAAATGGGCGGTAGGCGTGTACGG
TGGGAGGTCTATATAAGCAGAGCTCTCTGGCTAACTAGAGAACCCACTGCTTACTGGCTTATCGAAATTA
ATACGACTCACTATAGGGAGACCCAAGCTTGCCACCATGGAGACAGACACACTCCTGCTATGGGTGCTGC
TGCTCTGGGTTCCAGGTTCCACTGGTGACTACCCATACGATGTTCCAGATTACGCTGCTAGCAAAGACAA
TACTGTGCCTCTGAAGCTGATCGCTCTCCTGGCTAATGGCGAGTTCCATAGTGGCGAACAGCTGGGAGAA
ACCCTGGGCATGTCCAGGGCCGCTATCAACAAGCACATTCAGACTCTGCGCGACTGGGGCGTGGACGTGT
TCACCGTGCCCGGAAAGGGCTACTCTCTGCCCGAGCCTATCCCGCTGCTGAACGCTAAACAGATTCTGGG
ACAGCTGGACGGCGGGAGCGTGGCAGTCCTGCCTGTGGTCGACTCCACCAATCAGTACCTGCTGGATCGA
ATCGGCGAGCTGAAGAGTGGGGATGCTTGCATTGCAGAATATCAGCAGGCAGGGAGAGGAAGCAGAGGGA
GGAAATGGTTCTCTCCTTTTGGAGCTAACCTGTACCTGAGTATGTTTTGGCGCCTGAAGCGGGGACCAGC
AGCAATCGGCCTGGGCCCGGTCATCGGAATTGTCATGGCAGAAGCGCTGCGAAAGCTGGGAGCAGACAAG
GTGCGAGTCAAATGGCCCAATGACCTGTATCTGCAGGATAGAAAGCTGGCAGGCATCCTGGTGGAGCTGG
CCGGAATAACAGGCGATGCTGCACAGATCGTCATTGGCGCCGGGATTAACGTGGCTATGAGGCGCGTGGA
GGAAAGCGTGGTCAATCAGGGCTGGATCACACTGCAGGAAGCAGGGATTAACCTGGACAGGAATACTCTG
GCCGCTACGCTGATCCGAGAGCTGCGGGCAGCCCTGGAACTGTTCGAGCAGGAAGGCCTGGCTCCATATC
TGCCACGGTGGGAGAAGCTGGATAACTTCATCAATAGACCCGTGAAGCTGATCATTGGGGACAAAGAGAT
TTTCGGGATTAGCCGGGGGATTGATAAACAGGGAGCCCTGCTGCTGGAACAGGACGGAGTTATCAAACCC
TGGATGGGCGGAGAAATCAGTCTGCGGTCTGCCGAAAAGCTGCAGGGCAAGCCCATCCCCAACCCCCTGC
TGGGCCTGGACAGCACCAATGCTGTGGGCCAGGACACGCAGGAGGTCATCGTGGTGCCACACTCCTTGCC
CTTTAAGGTGGTGGTGATCTCAGCCATCCTGGCCCTGGTGGTGCTCACCATCATCTCCCTTATCATCCTC
ATCATGCTTTGGCAGAAGAAGCCACGTTAGCTCGAGCATGCATCTAGAGGGCCCTATTCTATAGTGTCAC
CTAAATGCTAGAGCTCGCTGATCAGCCTCGACTGTGCCTTCTAGTTGCCAGCCATCTGTTGTTTGCCCCT
CCCCCGTGCCTTCCTTGACCCTGGAAGGTGCCACTCCCACTGTCCTTTCCTAATAAAATGAGGAAATTGC
ATCGCATTGTCTGAGTAGGTGTCATTCTATTCTGGGGGGTGGGGTGGGGCAGGACAGCAAGGGGGAGGAT
TGGGAAGACAATAGCAGGCATGCTGGGGATGCGGTGGGCTCTATGGCTTCTGAGGCGGAAAGAACCAGCT
GGGGCTCTAGGGGGTATCCCC
[124 nt withheld, positions 2262-2385]
C
[91 nt withheld, positions 2387-2477]
A
[49 nt withheld, positions 2479-2527]
CCTTTGACGTTGGAGTCCACGTTCTTT
[37 nt withheld, positions 2555-2591]
ACCCTATCTCGGTCTATTCTTTTGATTTATAAGGGATTTTGCCGATTTCGGCCTATTGGTTAAAAAATGA
GCTGATTTAACAAAAATTTAACGCGAATTAATTCTGTGGAATGTGTGTCAGTTAGGGTGTGGAAAGTCCC
CAGGCTCCCCAGCAGGCAGAAGTATGCAAAGCATGCATCTCAATTAGTCAGCAACCAGGTGTGGAAAGTC
CCCAGGCTCCCCAGCAGGCAGAAGTATGCAAAGCATGCATCTCAATTAGTCAGCAACCATAGTCCCGCCC
CTAACTCCGCCCATCCCGCCCCTAACTCCGCCCAGTTCCGCCCATTCTCCGCCCCATGGCTGACTAATTT
TTTTTATTTATGCAGAGGCCGAGGCCGCCTCTGCCTCTGAGCTATTCCAGAAGTAGTGAGGAGGCTTTTT
TGGAGGCCTAGGCTTTTGCAAAAAGCTCCCGGGAGCTTGTATATCCATTTTCGGATCTGATCAAGAGACA
GGATGAGGATCGTTTCGCATGATTGAACAAGATGGATTGCACGCAGGTTCTCCGGCCGCTTGGGTGGAGA
GGCTATTCGGCTATGACTGGGCACAACAGACAATCGGCTGCTCTGATGCCGCCGTGTTCCGGCTGTCAGC
GCAGGGGCGCCCGGTTCTTTTTGTCAAGACCGACCTGTCCGGTGCCCTGAATGAACTGCAGGACGAGGCA
GCGCGGCTATCGTGGCTGGCCACGACGGGCGTTCCTTGCGCAGCTGTGCTCGACGTTGTCACTGAAGCGG
GAAGGGACTGGCTGCTATTGGGCGAAGTGCCGGGGCAGGATCTCCTGTCATCTCACCTTGCTCCTGCCGA
GAAAGTATCCATCATGGCTGATGCAATGCGGCGGCTGCATACGCTTGATCCGGCTACCTGCCCATTCGAC
CACCAAGCGAAACATCGCATCGAGCGAGCACGTACTCGGATGGAAGCCGGTCTTGTCGATCAGGATGATC
TGGACGAAGAGCATCAGGGGCTCGCGCCAGCCGAACTGTTCGCCAGGCTCAAGGCGCGCATGCCCGACGG
CGAGGATCTCGTCGTGACCCATGGCGATGCCTGCTTGCCGAATATCATGGTGGAAAATGGCCGCTTTTCT
GGATTCATCGACTGTGGCCGGCTGGGTGTGGCGGACCGCTATCAGGACATAGCGTTGGCTACCCGTGATA
TTGCTGAAGAGCTTGGCGGCGAATGGGCTGACCGCTTCCTCGTGCTTTACGGTATCGCCGCTCCCGATTC
GCAGCGCATCGCCTTCTATCGCCTTCTTGACGAGTTCTTCTGAGCGGGACTCTGGGGTTCGAAATGACCG
ACCAAGCGACGCCCAACCTGCCATCACGAGATTTCGATTCCACCGCCGCCTTCTATGAAAGGTTGGGCTT
CGGAATCGTTTTCCGGGACGCCGGCTGGATGATCCTCCAGCGCGGGGATCTCATGCTGGAGTTCTTCGCC
CACCCCAACTTGTTTATTGCAGCTTATAATGGTTACAAATAAAGCAATAGCATCACAAATTTCACAAATA
AAGCATTTTTTTCACTGCATTCTAGTTGTGGTTTGTCCAAACTCATCAATGTATCTTATCATGTCTGTAT
ACCGTCGACCTCTAGCTAGAGCTTGGCGTAATCATGGTCATAGCTGTTTCCTGTGTGAAATTGTTATCCG
CTCACAATTCCACACAACATACGAGCCGGAAGCATAAAGTGTAAAGCCTGGGGTGCCTAATGAGTGAGCT
AACTCACATTAATTGCGTTGCGCTCACTGCCCGCTTTCCAGTCGGGAAACCTGTCGTGCCAGCTGCATTA
ATGAATCGGCCAACGCGCGGGGAGAGGCGGTTTGCGTATTGGGCGCTCTTCCGCTTCCTCGCTCACTGAC
TCGCTGCGCTCGGTCGTTCGGCTGCGGCGAGCGGTATCAGCTCACTCAAAGGCGGTAATACGGTTATCCA
CAGAATCAGGGGATAACGCAGGAAAGAACATGTGAGCAAAAGGCCAGCAAAAGGCCAGGAACCGTAAAAA
GGCCGCGTTGCTGGCGTTTTTCCATAGGCTCCGCCCCCCTGACGAGCATCACAAAAATCGACGCTCAAGT
CAGAGGTGGCGAAACCCGACAGGACTATAAAGATACCAGGCGTTTCCCCCTGGAAGCTCCCTCGTGCGCT
CTCCTGTTCCGACCCTGCCGCTTACCGGATACCTGTCCGCCTTTCTCCCTTCGGGAAGCGTGGCGCTTTC
TCATAGCTCACGCTGTAGGTATCTCAGTTCGGTGTAGGTCGTTCGCTCCAAGCTGGGCTGTGTGCACAAA
CCCCCCGTTCAGCCCGACCGCTGCGCCTTATCCGGTAACTATCGTCTTGAGTCCAACCCGGTAAGACACG
ACTTATCGCCACTGGCAGCAGCCACTGGTAACAGGATTAGCAGAGCGAGGTATGTAGGCGGTGCTACAGA
GTTCTTGAAGTGGTGGCCTAACTACGGCTACACTAGAAGAACAGTATTTGGTATCTGCGCTCTGCTGAAG
CCAGTTACCTTCGGAAAAAGAGTTGGTAGCTCTTGATCCGGCAAACAAACCACCGCTGGTAGCGGTGGTT
TTTTTGTTTGCAAGCAGCAGATTACGCGCAGAAAAAAAGGATCTCAAGAAGATCCTTTGATCTTTTCTAC
GGGGTCTGACGCTCAGTGGAACGAAAACTCACGTTAAGGGATTTTGGTCATGAGATTATCAAAAAGGATC
TTCACCTAGATCCTTTTAAATTAAAAATGAAGTTTTAAATCAATCTAAAGTATATATGAGTAAACTTGGT
CTGACAGTTACCAATGCTTAATCAGTGAGGCACCTATCTCAGCGATCTGTCTATTTCGTTCATCCATAGT
TGCCTGACTCCCCGTCGTGTAGATAACTACGATACGGGAGGGCTTACCATCTGGCCCCAGTGCTGCAATG
ATACCGCGAGACCCACGCTCACCGGCTCCAGATTTATCAGCAATAAACCAGCCAGCCGGAAGGGCCGAGC
GCAGAAGTGGTCCTGCAACTTTATCCGCCTCCATCCAGTCTATTAATTGTTGCCGGGAAGCTAGAGTAAG
TAGTTCGCCAGTTAATAGTTTGCGCAACGTTGTTGCCATTGCTACAGGCATCGTGGTGTCACGCTCGTCG
TTTGGTATGGCTTCATTCAGCTCCGGTTCCCAACGATCAAGGCGAGTTACATGATCCCCCATGTTGTGCA
AAAAAGCGGTTAGCTCCTTCGGTCCTCCGATCGTTGTCAGAAGTAAGTTGGCCGCAGTGTTATCACTCAT
GGTTATGGCAGCACTGCATAATTCTCTTACTGTCATGCCATCCGTAAGATGCTTTTCTGTGACTGGTGAG
TACTCAACCAAGTCATTCTGAGAATAGTGTATGCGGCGACCGAGTTGCTCTTGCCCGGCGTCAATACGGG
ATAATACCGCGCCACATAGCAGAACTTTAAAAGTGCTCATCATTGGAAAACGTTCTTCGGGGCGAAAACT
CTCAAGGATCTTACCGCTGTTGAGATCCAGTTCGATGTAACCCACTCGTGCACCCAACTGATCTTCAGCA
TCTTTTACTTTCACCAGCGTTTCTGGGTGAGCAAAAACAGGAAGGCAAAATGCCGCAAAAAAGGGAATAA
GGGCGACACGGAAATGTTGAATACTCATACTCTTCCTTTTTCAATATTATTGAAGCATTTATCAGGGTTA
TTGTCTCATGAGCGGATACATATTTGAATGTATTTAGAAAAATAAACAAATAGGGGTTCCGCGCACATTT
CCCCGAAAAGTGCCACCTGACGTCGACGGATCGGGAGATCTCCCGATCCCCTATGGTGCACTCTCAGTAC
AATCTGCTCTGATGCCGCATAGTTAAGCCAGTATCTGCTCCCTGCTTGTGTGTTGGAGGTCGCTGAGTAG
TGCGCGAGCAAAATTTAAGCTACAACAAGGCAAGGCTTGACCGACAATTGCATGAAGAATCTGCTTAGGG
TTAGGCGTTTTGCGCTGCTTCGCGATGTACGGGCCAGATATACGCGTT
Features (pLannotate 1.2.2; 24 found; start..end, strand, type, name):
      1..380     +  enhancer       CMV enhancer: human cytomegalovirus immediate early enhancer
    381..584     +  promoter       CMV promoter: human cytomegalovirus (CMV) immediate early promoter
    580..613     +  LTR            5' LTR (truncated) (fragment): truncated 5' long terminal repeat (LTR) from HIV-1
    629..647     +  promoter       T7 promoter: promoter for bacteriophage T7 RNA polymerase
    667..729     +  sig_peptide    Igκ leader: leader sequence from mouse immunoglobulin κ light chain
    730..756     +  CDS            3xHA (fragment): three tandem HA epitope tags
    763..1719    +  CDS            TurboID: mutant of the E. coli biotin ligase BioID engineered for improved catalytic efficiency (Branon et al., 2018)
   1771..1917    +  CDS            PDGFRβ TM domain: transmembrane domain from platelet derived growth factor receptor beta
   1948..1966    -  promoter       SP6 promoter: promoter for bacteriophage SP6 RNA polymerase
   1992..2216    +  polyA_signal   bGH poly(A) signal: bovine growth hormone polyadenylation signal
   2220..2241    +  promoter       SV40 promoter (fragment): SV40 enhancer and early promoter
   2262..2690    +  rep_origin     f1 ori (sequence partly withheld): f1 bacteriophage origin of replication; arrow indicates direction of (+) strand synthesis
   2704..3033    +  promoter       SV40 promoter: SV40 enhancer and early promoter
   3100..3891    +  CDS            neo: KKA2_KLEPN - Also known as kan, nptII. Experimental evidence at protein level: Swiss-Prot protein existence level 1. Resistance to kanamycin, neomycin, paromomycin, ribostamycin, butirosin and gentamicin B. From Klebsiella pneumoniae.
   3915..4073    +  CDS            ble (fragment): BLE_KLEPN - Experimental evidence at protein level: Swiss-Prot protein existence level 1. Binding protein with a strong affinity to the bleomycin family of antibiotics. Binds to CL990; an antimitotic-antibiotic compound. From Klebsiella pneumoniae.
   4068..4189    +  polyA_signal   SV40 poly(A) signal: SV40 polyadenylation signal
   4262..4278    -  protein_bind   lac operator: The lac repressor binds to the lac operator to inhibit transcription in E. coli. This inhibition can be relieved by adding lactose or isopropyl-β-D-thiogalactopyranoside (IPTG). lac repressor encoded by lacI
   4286..4316    -  promoter       lac promoter: promoter for the E. coli lac operon
   4331..4352    -  protein_bind   CAP binding site: CAP binding activates transcription in the presence of cAMP. E. coli catabolite activator protein
   4365..4457    -  CDS            lacI (fragment): lac repressor; lacI; The lac repressor binds to the lac operator to inhibit transcription in E. coli. This inhibition can be relieved by adding lactose or isopropyl-β-D-thiogalactopyranoside (IPTG).
   4640..5228    -  rep_origin     ori: high-copy-number ColE1/pMB1/pBR322/pUC origin of replication
   5399..6259    -  CDS            AmpR: β-lactamase; bla; confers resistance to ampicillin, carbenicillin, and related antibiotics
   6260..6364    -  promoter       AmpR promoter: bla
   6423..6475    -  misc_feature   bom (fragment): basis of mobility region from pBR322
