[The description below was written by a language model from this plasmid's Addgene catalogue record and pLannotate feature annotations shown in this document.]
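Description:
pcDNA3-mem-TurboID is a 6,629 bp mammalian expression plasmid built on the pcDNA3 backbone. It drives production of a membrane-anchored form of the TurboID biotin ligase that is routed through the secretory pathway. In E. coli it replicates from a high-copy ColE1/pUC-type origin and is selected with ampicillin through the β-lactamase gene. An f1 origin is also present. For mammalian cells, an SV40 early promoter drives a neomycin phosphotransferase cassette ending in the SV40 polyadenylation signal, which allows G418 selection of stable transfectants.

The roughly 1.25 kb insert sits downstream of the CMV immediate-early enhancer and promoter and is terminated by the bovine growth hormone poly(A) signal. T7 and SP6 phage promoters flank the cloning region. The open reading frame begins with the mouse Igκ light-chain leader, which directs the nascent protein into the endoplasmic reticulum. It continues with an HA epitope and then TurboID, the engineered E. coli biotin ligase variant with improved catalytic efficiency. The PDGFRβ transmembrane domain follows and tethers the enzyme to the membrane. Given this arrangement, the ligase is expected to face the lumen of the secretory pathway, where it can biotinylate nearby proteins in transit. The catalogue entry lists a C-terminal V5 tag, but the automated annotation did not call this feature. It may lie in one of the unannotated stretches flanking the transmembrane segment. A few short fragment calls, such as the HIV-1 LTR, ble and lacI pieces, appear to be backbone remnants or annotation artefacts rather than functional elements.

The construct is intended for proximity biotin labelling of secretory pathway proteins in mammalian cells, and the associated work concerns cell type-selective secretome profiling.
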