Addgene plasmid #149409: pcDNA3-mem-TurboID
Purpose: Mammalian expression of secretory pathway membrane-localized TurboID, N-term HA tag, C-term V5 tag, in mammalian expression plasmid. Amp/Neo selection
Depositing lab: Jonathan Long. Publication: Cell type-selective secretome profiling in vivo. Wei W, Riley NM, Yang AC, Kim JT, Terrell SM, Li VL, Garcia-Contreras M, Bertozzi CR, Long JZ. Nat Chem Biol. 2021 Mar;17(3):326-334. doi: 10.1038/s41589-020-00698-y. Epub 2020 Nov 16. PubMed 33199915.
Backbone
  Vector backbone: pcDNA3
  Total vector size (bp): 6629
  Vector type: Mammalian Expression
  Selectable markers: Neomycin (select with G418)
Growth in bacteria
  Bacterial resistance: Ampicillin, 100 μg/mL
  Growth temperature: 37°C
  Growth strain: DH5alpha
  Copy number: High Copy
Gene/Insert
  Gene/Insert name: mem-TurboID
  Insert size (bp): 1254
  Promoter: CMV
  Tag / fusion protein: V5 (C terminal on insert); HA (N terminal on insert)
  Cloning method: Gibson Cloning
  Sequencing primers: 5′ CGCAAATGGGCGGTAGGCGTG; 3′ TAGAAGGCACAGTCGAGG
Terms and licenses: Academic/Nonprofit Terms; Industry Terms: Not Available to Industry
How to cite: pcDNA3-mem-TurboID was a gift from Jonathan Long (Addgene plasmid # 149409 ; http://n2t.net/addgene:149409 ; RRID:Addgene_149409)
